Addgene plasmid #112653: p415 Glo3 R59K ΔC
Purpose: Expression S.cerevisiae
Depositing lab: Blanche Schwappach. Depositing organization: Universitaetsmedizin Goettingen. Publication: Dissection of GTPase-activating proteins reveals functional asymmetry in the COPI coat of budding yeast. Arakel EC, Huranova M, Estrada AF, Rau EM, Spang A, Schwappach B. J Cell Sci. 2019 Aug 29;132(16). pii: jcs.232124. doi: 10.1242/jcs.232124. PubMed 31331965.
Backbone
  Vector backbone: P415 Met25
  Vector type: Yeast Expression
  Selectable markers: LEU2
Growth in bacteria
  Bacterial resistance: Ampicillin, 100 μg/mL
  Growth temperature: 37°C
  Growth strain: DH5alpha
  Copy number: Unknown
Gene/Insert
  Gene/Insert name: Glo3 R59K ΔC (alt name: YER122C)
  Species: S. cerevisiae (budding yeast)
  Insert size (bp): 1293
  Mutation: R59K, Δ431-493 (deletion of C-terminal amphipathic helix)
  Promoter: Met25
  Cloning method: Restriction Enzyme; 5′ cloning site BamH1 (not destroyed); 3′ cloning site Xma1 (not destroyed)
  Sequencing primers: 5′ GGCACCTTGTCCAATTGAACACGCTCGATG; 3′ TTTTCAGTATAATGTTACATGCGTACACGC
Terms and licenses: Academic/Nonprofit Terms; Industry Terms: Not Available to Industry
How to cite: p415 Glo3 R59K ΔC was a gift from Blanche Schwappach (Addgene plasmid # 112653 ; http://n2t.net/addgene:112653 ; RRID:Addgene_112653)
