[The description below was written by a language model from this plasmid's Addgene catalogue record and pLannotate feature annotations shown in this document.]
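Description:
p415 Glo3 R59K ΔC is a yeast–E. coli shuttle plasmid for expressing a mutant form of the Saccharomyces cerevisiae protein Glo3 (YER122C) in budding yeast. It is built on the p415 Met25 backbone, a centromeric vector whose CEN6/ARS element provides replication and stable segregation in yeast. The LEU2 gene, under its own promoter, allows selection by leucine prototrophy in leu2 strains. In bacteria the plasmid replicates from a high-copy ColE1/pUC-type origin and is selected with ampicillin through the β-lactamase gene. Remnants of the pBluescript-derived framework are also annotated, including an f1 origin, lacZα and lac regulatory fragments, and T3 and T7 promoters flanking the expression cassette.

The insert sits between the BamHI and XmaI sites of the polylinker. It is transcribed from the MET17 (MET25) promoter, which is repressed by methionine and so allows expression to be adjusted through the methionine content of the medium, and it is terminated by the CYC1 terminator. Glo3 is a GTPase-activating protein for ARF-family GTPases that acts in retrograde Golgi-to-ER vesicular transport. This version carries an R59K substitution and lacks residues 431–493, a deletion that removes the C-terminal amphipathic helix. This agrees with the feature table, which annotates the coding region as a GLO3 fragment of about 1.3 kb. No epitope tag or reporter is recorded. The associated study dissected ArfGAP function in the yeast COPI coat, and the plasmid appears to be one of a set of Glo3 variants made for that kind of domain and mutational analysis. The record does not state the functional consequence of either mutation.
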