Features (pLannotate 1.2.2; 24 found; start..end, strand, type, name):
     51..400     +  promoter       MET17 promoter: S. cerevisiae MET17; expression is repressed by methionine; MET15; MET25
    400..418     +  misc_feature   MCS (fragment): pBluescript multiple cloning site
    422..1711    +  CDS            GLO3 (fragment): GLO3_YEAST - Experimental evidence at protein level: Swiss-Prot protein existence level 1. GTPase-activating protein for the ADP ribosylation factor (ARF) family. Involved in retrograde vesicular transport from the Golgi to the endoplasmic reticulum. From Saccharomyces cerevisiae (strain ATCC 204508 / S288c) (Baker's yeast).
   1717..1769    +  misc_feature   MCS (fragment): pBluescript multiple cloning site
   1770..2017    +  terminator     CYC1 terminator: S. cerevisiae CYC1; transcription terminator for CYC1
   2036..2054    -  promoter       T7 promoter: promoter for bacteriophage T7 RNA polymerase
   2062..2217    +  CDS            lacZα (fragment): LacZα fragment of β-galactosidase; lacZ fragment
   2221..2649    +  rep_origin     f1 ori (sequence partly withheld): f1 bacteriophage origin of replication; arrow indicates direction of (+) strand synthesis
   2677..2729    -  misc_feature   bom (fragment): basis of mobility region from pBR322
   2760..2837    +  CDS            YO192_YEAST (fragment): Experimental evidence at protein level: Swiss-Prot protein existence level 1. From Saccharomyces cerevisiae (strain ATCC 204508 / S288c) (Baker's yeast).
   2977..3384    +  promoter       LEU2 promoter: S. cerevisiae LEU2
   3385..4479    +  CDS            LEU2: 3-isopropylmalate dehydrogenase, required for leucine biosynthesis; S. cerevisiae LEU2; yeast auxotrophic marker
   4841..4957    -  CDS            NFS1 (fragment): NFS1_YEAST - Also known as SPL1 From Saccharomyces cerevisiae (strain ATCC 204508 / S288c) (Baker's yeast).
   4956..5006    -  misc_feature   bom (fragment): basis of mobility region from pBR322
   5108..5143    -  CDS            rop (fragment): Rop protein, which maintains plasmids at low copy number; rop
   5212..5715    -  misc_feature   CEN/ARS: S. cerevisiae CEN6 centromere fused to an autonomously replicating sequence
   5752..5856    +  promoter       AmpR promoter: bla
   5857..6717    +  CDS            AmpR: β-lactamase; bla; confers resistance to ampicillin, carbenicillin, and related antibiotics
   6888..7476    +  rep_origin     ori: high-copy-number ColE1/pMB1/pBR322/pUC origin of replication
   7659..7751    +  CDS            lacI (fragment): lac repressor; lacI; The lac repressor binds to the lac operator to inhibit transcription in E. coli. This inhibition can be relieved by adding lactose or isopropyl-β-D-thiogalactopyranoside (IPTG).
   7764..7785    +  protein_bind   CAP binding site: CAP binding activates transcription in the presence of cAMP. E. coli catabolite activator protein
   7800..7830    +  promoter       lac promoter: promoter for the E. coli lac operon
   7838..7854    +  protein_bind   lac operator: The lac repressor binds to the lac operator to inhibit transcription in E. coli. This inhibition can be relieved by adding lactose or isopropyl-β-D-thiogalactopyranoside (IPTG). lac repressor encoded by lacI
   7899..7917    +  promoter       T3 promoter: promoter for bacteriophage T3 RNA polymerase
>Addgene plasmid #112653 | p415 Glo3 R59K ΔC | addgene full sequence | sequence record 256193 | Addgene NGS Result
GAACAAAAGCTGGAGCTCCGGATGCAAGGGTTCGAATCCCTTAGCTCTCATTATTTTTTGCTTTTTCTCT
TGAGGTCACATGATCGCAAAATGGCAAATGGCACGTGAAGCTGTCGATATTGGGGAACTGTGGTGGTTGG
CAAATGACTAATTAAGTTAGTCAAGGCGCCATCCTCATGAAAACTGTGTAACATAATAACCGAAGTGTCG
AAAAGGTGGCACCTTGTCCAATTGAACACGCTCGATGAAAAAAATAAGATATATATAAGGTTAAGTAAAG
CGTCTGTTAGAAAGGAAGTTTTTCCTTTTTCTTGCTCTCTTGTCTTTTCATCTACTATTTCCTTCGTGTA
ATACAGGGTCGTCAGATACATAGATACAATTCTATTACCCCCATCCATACTCTAGAACTAGTGGATCCGC
GATGAGTAACGATGAAGGAGAAACATTTGCCACGGAACAGACTACTCAACAAGTTTTTCAGAAGCTAGGT
AGCAACATGGAAAATCGAGTTTGTTTTGATTGTGGTAACAAGAATCCTACTTGGACTTCGGTACCTTTTG
GTGTGATGCTGTGTATTCAATGCTCTGCTGTGCATAAGAACATGGGTGTTCATATCACCTTTGTAAAGTC
TTCTACATTAGATAAATGGACAATTAACAATTTAAGAAGGTTTAAGTTGGGTGGGAACCATAAGGCTCGT
GATTTTTTCTTAAAGAACAATGGGAAACAGCTACTAAATACAGCAAATGTTGACGCGAAAACAAAATATA
CGAGCCCTGTTGCTAAGAAATATAAGATACATCTCGACAAGAAGGTTCAAAAGGATATGGAGTTATACCC
ATCAGAATTAGTCTTGAACGGTCAAGATTCTTCGGACTCACCGTTGGACACCGATTCAGACGCTTCCAGG
TCGACTTCCAAAGAAAATAGTGTTGACGACTTTTTCTCTAATTGGCAAAAACCAAGCTCCAATTCCAGTT
CTAAACTCAATGTAAATACAGGCTCTCTCGCCCCAAAAAACAACACCACAGGCAGCACACCCAAGACCAC
TGTCACTAAAACGAGAAGTTCCATCTTAACGGCTAGCAGAAAGAAACCGGTATTAAACTCGCAAGATAAA
AAGAAACATTCAATTTTGTCTTCGTCAAGAAAGCCCACTAGACTAACCGCAAAGAAAGTCGACAAATCAC
AGGCAGAAGACTTGTTTGATCAATTTAAAAAAGAGGCTCAACAAGAAAAGGAGGACGAGTTCACTAATTC
GTCTTCTAGCACCAAAATTAGACAAAATGATTACGATTCCCAATTTATGAATAACAGTAAAGGCAACAAT
AATAACAGTATAGATGATATTAATACCCAGCCTGATGAATTCAATGATTTTTTAAATGACACTTCAAACA
GCTTCGACACAACTAGAAAAGAACAGCAAGATACTTTAACACCCAAGTTTGCCAAATTGGGATTTGGTAT
GACCATGAATGACGCCAATGATTTGGCAAAGCAACAAAAAGAATCTCAGAAAATAGCTCAGGGACCAAGA
TATACGGGCAGAATCGCGGAAAGGTACGGCACACAAAAAGCTATATCATCTGATCAATTATTTGGTCGTG
GCTCATTTGATGAAGCAGCAAACAGGGAAGCGCATGACAAGTTGAAAACATTTGACAATGCTACATCAAT
TTCCTCTTCTTCATACTTTGGAGAAGATAAATAATCCCCCCGGGCTGCAGGAATTCGATATCAAGCTTAT
CGATACCGTCGACCTCGAGTCATGTAATTAGTTATGTCACGCTTACATTCACGCCCTCCCCCCACATCCG
CTCTAACCGAAAAGGAAGGAGTTAGACAACCTGAAGTCTAGGTCCCTATTTATTTTTTTATAGTTATGTT
AGTATTAAGAACGTTATTTATATTTCAAATTTTTCTTTTTTTTCTGTACAGACGCGTGTACGCATGTAAC
ATTATACTGAAAACCTTGCTTGAGAAGGTTTTGGGACGCTCGAAGGCTTTAATTTGCGGCCGGTACCCAA
TTCGCCCTATAGTGAGTCGTATTACGCGCGCTCACTGGCCGTCGTTTTACAACGTCGTGACTGGGAAAAC
CCTGGCGTTACCCAACTTAATCGCCTTGCAGCACATCCCCCTTTCGCCAGCTGGCGTAATAGCGAAGAGG
CCCGCACCGATCGCCCTTCCCAACAGTTGCGCAGCCTGAATGGCGAATGG
[124 nt withheld, positions 2221-2344]
C
[91 nt withheld, positions 2346-2436]
A
[49 nt withheld, positions 2438-2486]
CCTTTGACGTTGGAGTCCACGTTCTTT
[37 nt withheld, positions 2514-2550]
ACCCTATCTCGGTCTATTCTTTTGATTTATAAGGGATTTTGCCGATTTCGGCCTATTGGTTAAAAAATGA
GCTGATTTAACAAAAATTTAACGCGAATTTTAACAAAATATTAACGCTTACAATTTCCTGATGCGGTATT
TTCTCCTTACGCATCTGTGCGGTATTTCACACCGCATATCGACCGGTCGAGGAGAACTTCTAGTATATCT
ACATACCTAATATTATTGCCTTATTAAAAATGGAATCCCAACAATTACATCAAAATCCACATTCTCTTCA
AAATCAATTGTCCTGTACTTCCTTGTTCATGTGTGTTCAAAAACGTTATATTTATAGGATAATTATACTC
TATTTCTCAACAAGTAATTGGTTGTTTGGCCGAGCGGTCTAAGGCGCCTGATTCAAGAAATATCTTGACC
GCAGTTAACTGTGGGAATACTCAGGTATCGTAAGATGCAAGAGTTCGAATCTCTTAGCAACCATTATTTT
TTTCCTCAACATAACGAGAACACACAGGGGCGCTATCGCACAGAATCAAATTCGATGACTGGAAATTTTT
TGTTAATTTCAGAGGTCGCCTGACGCATATACCTTTTTCAACTGAAAAATTGGGAGAAAAAGGAAAGGTG
AGAGCGCCGGAACCGGCTTTTCATATAGAATAGAGAAGCGTTCATGACTAAATGCTTGCATCACAATACT
TGAAGTTGACAATATTATTTAAGGACCTATTGTTTTTTCCAATAGGTGGTTAGCAATCGTCTTACTTTCT
AACTTTTCTTACCTTTTACATTTCAGCAATATATATATATATATTTCAAGGATATACCATTCTAATGTCT
GCCCCTAAGAAGATCGTCGTTTTGCCAGGTGACCACGTTGGTCAAGAAATCACAGCCGAAGCCATTAAGG
TTCTTAAAGCTATTTCTGATGTTCGTTCCAATGTCAAGTTCGATTTCGAAAATCATTTAATTGGTGGTGC
TGCTATCGATGCTACAGGTGTTCCACTTCCAGATGAGGCGCTGGAAGCCTCCAAGAAGGCTGATGCCGTT
TTGTTAGGTGCTGTGGGTGGTCCTAAATGGGGTACCGGTAGTGTTAGACCTGAACAAGGTTTACTAAAAA
TCCGTAAAGAACTTCAATTGTACGCCAACTTAAGACCATGTAACTTTGCATCCGACTCTCTTTTAGACTT
ATCTCCAATCAAGCCACAATTTGCTAAAGGTACTGACTTCGTTGTTGTCAGAGAATTAGTGGGAGGTATT
TACTTTGGTAAGAGAAAGGAAGACGATGGTGATGGTGTCGCTTGGGATAGTGAACAATACACCGTTCCAG
AAGTGCAAAGAATCACAAGAATGGCCGCTTTCATGGCCCTACAACATGAGCCACCATTGCCTATTTGGTC
CTTGGATAAAGCTAATGTTTTGGCCTCTTCAAGATTATGGAGAAAAACTGTGGAGGAAACCATCAAGAAC
GAATTCCCTACATTGAAGGTTCAACATCAATTGATTGATTCTGCCGCCATGATCCTAGTTAAGAACCCAA
CCCACCTAAATGGTATTATAATCACCAGCAACATGTTTGGTGATATCATCTCCGATGAAGCCTCCGTTAT
CCCAGGTTCCTTGGGTTTGTTGCCATCTGCGTCCTTGGCCTCTTTGCCAGACAAGAACACCGCATTTGGT
TTGTACGAACCATGCCACGGTTCTGCTCCAGATTTGCCAAAGAATAAGGTCAACCCTATCGCCACTATCT
TGTCTGCTGCAATGATGTTGAAATTGTCATTGAACTTGCCTGAAGAAGGTAAGGCCATTGAAGATGCAGT
TAAAAAGGTTTTGGATGCAGGTATCAGAACTGGTGATTTAGGTGGTTCCAACAGTACCACCGAAGTCGGT
GATGCTGTCGCCGAAGAAGTTAAGAAAATCCTTGCTTAAAAAGATTCTCTTTTTTTATGATATTTGTACA
TAAACTTTATAAATGAAATTCATAATAGAAACGACACGAAATTACAAAATGGAATATGTTCATAGGGTAG
ACGAAACTATATACGCAATCTACATACATTTATCAAGAAGGAGAAAAAGGAGGATGTAAAGGAATACAGG
TAAGCAAATTGATACTAATGGCTCAACGTGATAAGGAAAAAGAATTGCACTTTAACATTAATATTGACAA
GGAGGAGGGCACCACACAAAAAGTTAGGTGTAACAGAAAATCATGAAACTATGATTCCTAATTTATATAT
TGGAGGATTTTCTCTAAAAAAAAAAAAATACAACAAATAAAAAACACTCAATGACCTGACCATTTGATGG
AGTTTAAGTCAATACCTTCTTGAACCATTTCCCATAATGGTGAAAGTTCCCTCAAGAATTTTACTCTGTC
AGAAACGGCCTTAACGACGTAGTCGATATGGTGCACTCTCAGTACAATCTGCTCTGATGCCGCATAGTTA
AGCCAGCCCCGACACCCGCCAACACCCGCTGACGCGCCCTGACGGGCTTGTCTGCTCCCGGCATCCGCTT
ACAGACAAGCTGTGACCGTCTCCGGGAGCTGCATGTGTCAGAGGTTTTCACCGTCATCACCGAAACGCGC
GAGACGAAAGGGCCTCGTGATACGCCTATTTTTATAGGTTAATGTCATGATAATAATGGTTTCTTAGGAC
GGATCGCTTGCCTGTAACTTACACGCGCCTCGTATCTTTTAATGATGGAATAATTTGGGAATTTACTCTG
TGTTTATTTATTTTTATGTTTTGTATTTGGATTTTAGAAAGTAAATAAAGAAGGTAGAAGAGTTACGGAA
TGAAGAAAAAAAAATAAACAAAGGTTTAAAAAATTTCAACAAAAAGCGTACTTTACATATATATTTATTA
GACAAGAAAAGCAGATTAAATAGATATACATTCGATTAACGATAAGTAAAATGTAAAATCACAGGATTTT
CGTGTGTGGTCTTCTACACAGACAAGATGAAACAATTCGGCATTAATACCTGAGAGCAGGAAGAGCAAGA
TAAAAGGTAGTATTTGTTGGCGATCCCCCTAGAGTCTTTTACATCTTCGGAAAACAAAAACTATTTTTTC
TTTAATTTCTTTTTTTACTTTCTATTTTTAATTTATATATTTATATTAAAAAATTTAAATTATAATTATT
TTTATAGCACGTGATGAAAAGGACCCAGGTGGCACTTTTCGGGGAAATGTGCGCGGAACCCCTATTTGTT
TATTTTTCTAAATACATTCAAATATGTATCCGCTCATGAGACAATAACCCTGATAAATGCTTCAATAATA
TTGAAAAAGGAAGAGTATGAGTATTCAACATTTCCGTGTCGCCCTTATTCCCTTTTTTGCGGCATTTTGC
CTTCCTGTTTTTGCTCACCCAGAAACGCTGGTGAAAGTAAAAGATGCTGAAGATCAGTTGGGTGCACGAG
TGGGTTACATCGAACTGGATCTCAACAGCGGTAAGATCCTTGAGAGTTTTCGCCCCGAAGAACGTTTTCC
AATGATGAGCACTTTTAAAGTTCTGCTATGTGGCGCGGTATTATCCCGTATTGACGCCGGGCAAGAGCAA
CTCGGTCGCCGCATACACTATTCTCAGAATGACTTGGTTGAGTACTCACCAGTCACAGAAAAGCATCTTA
CGGATGGCATGACAGTAAGAGAATTATGCAGTGCTGCCATAACCATGAGTGATAACACTGCGGCCAACTT
ACTTCTGACAACGATCGGAGGACCGAAGGAGCTAACCGCTTTTTTGCACAACATGGGGGATCATGTAACT
CGCCTTGATCGTTGGGAACCGGAGCTGAATGAAGCCATACCAAACGACGAGCGTGACACCACGATGCCTG
TAGCAATGGCAACAACGTTGCGCAAACTATTAACTGGCGAACTACTTACTCTAGCTTCCCGGCAACAATT
AATAGACTGGATGGAGGCGGATAAAGTTGCAGGACCACTTCTGCGCTCGGCCCTTCCGGCTGGCTGGTTT
ATTGCTGATAAATCTGGAGCCGGTGAGCGTGGGTCTCGCGGTATCATTGCAGCACTGGGGCCAGATGGTA
AGCCCTCCCGTATCGTAGTTATCTACACGACGGGGAGTCAGGCAACTATGGATGAACGAAATAGACAGAT
CGCTGAGATAGGTGCCTCACTGATTAAGCATTGGTAACTGTCAGACCAAGTTTACTCATATATACTTTAG
ATTGATTTAAAACTTCATTTTTAATTTAAAAGGATCTAGGTGAAGATCCTTTTTGATAATCTCATGACCA
AAATCCCTTAACGTGAGTTTTCGTTCCACTGAGCGTCAGACCCCGTAGAAAAGATCAAAGGATCTTCTTG
AGATCCTTTTTTTCTGCGCGTAATCTGCTGCTTGCAAACAAAAAAACCACCGCTACCAGCGGTGGTTTGT
TTGCCGGATCAAGAGCTACCAACTCTTTTTCCGAAGGTAACTGGCTTCAGCAGAGCGCAGATACCAAATA
CTGTTCTTCTAGTGTAGCCGTAGTTAGGCCACCACTTCAAGAACTCTGTAGCACCGCCTACATACCTCGC
TCTGCTAATCCTGTTACCAGTGGCTGCTGCCAGTGGCGATAAGTCGTGTCTTACCGGGTTGGACTCAAGA
CGATAGTTACCGGATAAGGCGCAGCGGTCGGGCTGAACGGGGGGTTCGTGCACACAGCCCAGCTTGGAGC
GAACGACCTACACCGAACTGAGATACCTACAGCGTGAGCTATGAGAAAGCGCCACGCTTCCCGAAGGGAG
AAAGGCGGACAGGTATCCGGTAAGCGGCAGGGTCGGAACAGGAGAGCGCACGAGGGAGCTTCCAGGGGGA
AACGCCTGGTATCTTTATAGTCCTGTCGGGTTTCGCCACCTCTGACTTGAGCGTCGATTTTTGTGATGCT
CGTCAGGGGGGCGGAGCCTATGGAAAAACGCCAGCAACGCGGCCTTTTTACGGTTCCTGGCCTTTTGCTG
GCCTTTTGCTCACATGTTCTTTCCTGCGTTATCCCCTGATTCTGTGGATAACCGTATTACCGCCTTTGAG
TGAGCTGATACCGCTCGCCGCAGCCGAACGACCGAGCGCAGCGAGTCAGTGAGCGAGGAAGCGGAAGAGC
GCCCAATACGCAAACCGCCTCTCCCCGCGCGTTGGCCGATTCATTAATGCAGCTGGCACGACAGGTTTCC
CGACTGGAAAGCGGGCAGTGAGCGCAACGCAATTAATGTGAGTTAGCTCACTCATTAGGCACCCCAGGCT
TTACACTTTATGCTTCCGGCTCGTATGTTGTGTGGAATTGTGAGCGGATAACAATTTCACACAGGAAACA
GCTATGACCATGATTACGCCAAGCGCGCAATTAACCCTCACTAAAGG
